>Addgene plasmid #21369 | PKD1-F (pCI-PKD1-Flag) | addgene full sequence | sequence record 152961 | Addgene NGS results
ACGAAAGGGCCTCGTGATACGCCTATTTTTATAGGTTAATGTCATGATAATAATGGTTTCTTAGACGTCA
GGTGGCACTTTTCGGGGAAATGTGCGCGGAACCCCTATTTGTTTATTTTTCTAAATACATTCAAATATGT
ATCCGCTCATGAGACAATAACCCTGATAAATGCTTCAATAATATTGAAAAAGGAAGAGTATGAGTATTCA
ACATTTCCGTGTCGCCCTTATTCCCTTTTTTGCGGCATTTTGCCTTCCTGTTTTTGCTCACCCAGAAACG
CTGGTGAAAGTAAAAGATGCTGAAGATCAGTTGGGTGCACGAGTGGGTTACATCGAACTGGATCTCAACA
GCGGTAAGATCCTTGAGAGTTTTCGCCCCGAAGAACGTTTTCCAATGATGAGCACTTTTAAAGTTCTGCT
ATGTGGCGCGGTATTATCCCGTATTGACGCCGGGCAAGAGCAACTCGGTCGCCGCATACACTATTCTCAG
AATGACTTGGTTGAGTACTCACCAGTCACAGAAAAGCATCTTACGGATGGCATGACAGTAAGAGAATTAT
GCAGTGCTGCCATAACCATGAGTGATAACACTGCGGCCAACTTACTTCTGACAACGATCGGAGGACCGAA
GGAGCTAACCGCTTTTTTGCACAACATGGGGGATCATGTAACTCGCCTTGATCGTTGGGAACCGGAGCTG
AATGAAGCCATACCAAACGACGAGCGTGACACCACGATGCCTGTAGCAATGGCAACAACGTTGCGCAAAC
TATTAACTGGCGAACTACTTACTCTAGCTTCCCGGCAACAATTAATAGACTGGATGGAGGCGGATAAAGT
TGCAGGACCACTTCTGCGCTCGGCCCTTCCGGCTGGCTGGTTTATTGCTGATAAATCTGGAGCCGGTGAG
CGTGGGTCTCGCGGTATCATTGCAGCACTGGGGCCAGATGGTAAGCCCTCCCGTATCGTAGTTATCTACA
CGACGGGGAGTCAGGCAACTATGGATGAACGAAATAGACAGATCGCTGAGATAGGTGCCTCACTGATTAA
GCATTGGTAACTGTCAGACCAAGTTTACTCATATATACTTTAGATTGATTTAAAACTTCATTTTTAATTT
AAAAGGATCTAGGTGAAGATCCTTTTTGATAATCTCATGACCAAAATCCCTTAACGTGAGTTTTCGTTCC
ACTGAGCGTCAGACCCCGTAGAAAAGATCAAAGGATCTTCTTGAGATCCTTTTTTTCTGCGCGTAATCTG
CTGCTTGCAAACAAAAAAACCACCGCTACCAGCGGTGGTTTGTTTGCCGGATCAAGAGCTACCAACTCTT
TTTCCGAAGGTAACTGGCTTCAGCAGAGCGCAGATACCAAATACTGTTCTTCTAGTGTAGCCGTAGTTAG
GCCACCACTTCAAGAACTCTGTAGCACCGCCTACATACCTCGCTCTGCTAATCCTGTTACCAGTGGCTGC
TGCCAGTGGCGATAAGTCGTGTCTTACCGGGTTGGACTCAAGACGATAGTTACCGGATAAGGCGCAGCGG
TCGGGCTGAACGGGGGGTTCGTGCACACAGCCCAGCTTGGAGCGAACGACCTACACCGAACTGAGATACC
TACAGCGTGAGCTATGAGAAAGCGCCACGCTTCCCGAAGGGAGAAAGGCGGACAGGTATCCGGTAAGCGG
CAGGGTCGGAACAGGAGAGCGCACGAGGGAGCTTCCAGGGGGAAACGCCTGGTATCTTTATAGTCCTGTC
GGGTTTCGCCACCTCTGACTTGAGCGTCGATTTTTGTGATGCTCGTCAGGGGGGCGGAGCCTATGGAAAA
ACGCCAGCAACGCGGCCTTTTTACGGTTCCTGGCCTTTTGCTGGCCTTTTGCTCACATGGCTCGACAGAT
CTGGCCAAAAAGGCCGGACCGGATCTTCAATATTGGCCATTAGCCATATTATTCATTGGTTATATAGCAT
AAATCAATATTGGCTATTGGCCATTGCATACGTTGTATCTATATCATAATATGTACATTTATATTGGCTC
ATGTCCAATATGACCGCCATGTTGGCATTGATTATTGACTAGTTATTAATAGTAATCAATTACGGGGTCA
TTAGTTCATAGCCCATATATGGAGTTCCGCGTTACATAACTTACGGTAAATGGCCCGCCTGGCTGACCGC
CCAACGACCCCCGCCCATTGACGTCAATAATGACGTATGTTCCCATAGTAACGCCAATAGGGACTTTCCA
TTGACGTCAATGGGTGGAGTATTTACGGTAAACTGCCCACTTGGCAGTACATCAAGTGTATCATATGCCA
AGTCCGCCCCCTATTGACGTCAATGACGGTAAATGGCCCGCCTGGCATTATGCCCAGTACATGACCTTAC
GGGACTTTCCTACTTGGCAGTACATCTACGTATTAGTCATCGCTATTACCATGGTGATGCGGTTTTGGCA
GTACACCAATGGGCGTGGATAGCGGTTTGACTCACGGGGATTTCCAAGTCTCCACCCCATTGACGTCAAT
GGGAGTTTGTTTTGGCACCAAAATCAACGGGACTTTCCAAAATGTCGTAATAACCCCGCCCCGTTGACGC
AAATGGGCGGTAGGCGTGTACGGTGGGAGGTCTATATAAGCAGAGCTCGTTTAGTGAACCGTCAGATCAC
TAGAAGCTTTATTGCGGTAGTTTATCACAGTTAAATTGCTAACGCAGTCAGTGCTTCTGACACAACAGTC
TCGAACTTAAGCTGCAGAAGTTGGTCGTGAGGCACTGGGCAGGTAAGTATCAAGGTTACAAGACAGGTTT
AAGGAGACCAATAGAAACTGGGCTTGTCGAGACAGAGAAGACTCTTGCGTTTCTGATAGGCACCTATTGG
TCTTACTGACATCCACTTTGCCTTTCTCTCCACAGGTGTCCACTCCCAGTTCAATTACAGCTCTTAAGGC
TAGAGTACTTAATACGACTCACTATAGGCTAGTCTGGATCGATCCTGAGAACTTCAGGGTGAGTTTGGGG
ACCCTTGATTGTTCTTTCTTTTTCGCTATTGTAAAATTCATGTTATATGGAGGGGGCAAAGTTTTCAGGG
TGTTGTTTAGAATGGGAAGATGTCCCTTGTATCACCATGGACCCTCATGATAATTTTGTTTCTTTCACTT
TCTACTCTGTTGACAACCATTGTCTCCTCTTATTTTCTTTTCATTTTCTGTAACTTTTTCGTTAAACTTT
AGCTTGCATTTGTAACGAATTTTTAAATTCACTTTTGTTTATTTGTCAGATTGTAAGTACTTTCTCTAAT
CACTTTTTTTTCAAGGCAATCAGGGTATATTATATTGTACTTCAGCACAGTTTTAGAGAACAATTGTTAT
AATTAAATGATAAGGTAGAATATTTCTGCATATAAATTCTGGCTGGCGTGGAAATATTCTTATTGGTAGA
AACAACTACATCCTGGTCATCATCCTGCCTTTCTCTTTATGGTTACAATGATATACACTGTTTGAGATGA
GGATAAAATACTCTGAGTCCAAACCGGGCCCCTCTGCTAACCATGTTCATGCCTTCTTCTTTTTCCTACA
GCTCCTGGGCAACGTGCTGGTTATTGTGCTGTCTCATCATTTTGGCAAAGAATTCGCGGCCGCGTCGACA
GCGTCCGAGCGGGCGGCCGAGCTCCCGGAGCGGCCTGGCCCCGAGCCCCGAGCGGGCGTCGCTCAGCAGC
AGGTCGCGGCCGCAGCCCCATCCAGCCCCGCGCCCGCCATGCCGTCCGCGGGCCCCGCCTGAGCTGCGGC
CTCCGCGCGCGGGCGGGCCTGGGGACGGCGGGGCCATGCGCGCGCTGCCCTAACGATGCCGCCCGCCGCG
CCCGCCCGCCTGGCGCTGGCCCTGGGCCTGGGCCTGTGGCTCGGGGCGCTGGCGGGGGGCCCCGGGCGCG
GCTGCGGGCCCTGCGAGCCCCCCTGCCTCTGCGGCCCAGCGCCCGGCGCCGCCTGCCGCGTCAACTGCTC
GGGCCGCGGGCTGCGGACGCTCGGTCCCGCGCTGCGCATCCCCGCGGACGCCACAGCGCTAGACGTCTCC
CACAACCTGCTCCGGGCGCTGGACGTTGGGCTCCTGGCGAACCTCTCGGCGCTGGCAGAGCTGGATATAA
GCAACAACAAGATTTCTACGTTAGAAGAAGGAATATTTGCTAATTTATTTAATTTAAGTGAAATAAACCT
GAGTGGGAACCCGTTTGAGTGTGACTGTGGCCTGGCGTGGCTGCCGCGATGGGCGGAGGAGCAGCAGGTG
CGGGTGGTGCAGCCCGAGGCAGCCACGTGTGCTGGGCCTGGCTCCCTGGCTGGCCAGCCTCTGCTTGGCA
TCCCCTTGCTGGACAGTGGCTGTGGTGAGGAGTATGTCGCCTGCCTCCCTGACAACAGCTCAGGCACCGT
GGCAGCAGTGTCCTTTTCAGCTGCCCACGAAGGCCTGCTTCAGCCAGAGGCCTGCAGCGCCTTCTGCTTC
TCCACCGGCCAGGGCCTCGCAGCCCTCTCGGAGCAGGGCTGGTGCCTGTGTGGGGCGGCCCAGCCCTCCA
GTGCCTCCTTTGCCTGCCTGTCCCTCTGCTCCGGCCCCCCGCCACCTCCTGCCCCCACCTGTAGGGGCCC
CACCCTCCTCCAGCACGTCTTCCCTGCCTCCCCAGGGGCCACCCTGGTGGGGCCCCACGGACCTCTGGCC
TCTGGCCAGCTAGCAGCCTTCCACATCGCTGCCCCGCTCCCTGTCACTGCCACACGCTGGGACTTCGGAG
ACGGCTCCGCCGAGGTGGATGCCGCTGGGCCGGCTGCCTCGCATCGCTATGTGCTGCCTGGGCGCTATCA
CGTGACGGCCGTGCTGGCCCTGGGGGCCGGCTCAGCCCTGCTGGGGACAGACGTGCAGGTGGAAGCGGCA
CCTGCCGCCCTGGAGCTCGTGTGCCCGTCCTCGGTGCAGAGTGACGAGAGCCTTGACCTCAGCATCCAGA
ACCGCGGTGGTTCAGGCCTGGAGGCCGCCTACAGCATCGTGGCCCTGGGCGAGGAGCCGGCCCGAGCGGT
GCACCCGCTCTGCCCCTCGGACACGGAGATCTTCCCTGGCAACGGGCACTGCTACCGCCTGGTGGTGGAG
AAGGCGGCCTGGCTGCAGGCGCAGGAGCAGTGTCAGGCCTGGGCCGGGGCCGCCCTGGCAATGGTGGACA
GTCCCGCCGTGCAGCGCTTCCTGGTCTCTCGGGTCACCAGGAGCCTAGACGTGTGGATCGGCTTCTCGAC
TGTGCAGGGGGTGGAGGTGGGCCCAGCGCCGCAGGGCGAGGCCTTCAGCCTGGAGAGCTGCCAGAACTGG
CTGCCCGGGGAGCCACACCCAGCCACAGCCGAGCACTGCGTCCGGCTCGGGCCCACCGGGTGGTGTAACA
CCGACCTGTGCTCAGCGCCGCACAGCTACGTCTGCGAGCTGCAGCCCGGAGGCCCAGTGCAGGATGCCGA
GAACCTCCTCGTGGGAGCGCCCAGTGGGGACCTGCAGGGACCCCTGACGCCTCTGGCACAGCAGGACGGC
CTCTCAGCCCCGCACGAGCCCGTGGAGGTCATGGTATTCCCGGGCCTGCGTCTGAGCCGTGAAGCCTTCC
TCACCACGGCCGAATTTGGGACCCAGGAGCTCCGGCGGCCCGCCCAGCTGCGGCTGCAGGTGTACCGGCT
CCTCAGCACAGCAGGGACCCCGGAGAACGGCAGCGAGCCTGAGAGCAGGTCCCCGGACAACAGGACCCAG
CTGGCCCCCGCGTGCATGCCAGGGGGACGCTGGTGCCCTGGAGCCAACATCTGCTTGCCGCTGGACGCCT
CCTGCCACCCCCAGGCCTGCGCCAATGGCTGCACGTCAGGGCCAGGGCTACCCGGGGCCCCCTATGCGCT
ATGGAGAGAGTTCCTCTTCTCCGTTCCCGCGGGGCCCCCCGCGCAGTACTCGGTCACCCTCCACGGCCAG
GATGTCCTCATGCTCCCTGGTGACCTCGTTGGCTTGCAGCACGACGCTGGCCCTGGCGCCCTCCTGCACT
GCTCGCCGGCTCCCGGCCACCCTGGTCCCCAGGCCCCGTACCTCTCCGCCAACGCCTCGTCATGGCTGCC
CCACTTGCCAGCCCAGCTGGAGGGCACTTGGGCCTGCCCTGCCTGTGCCCTGCGGCTGCTTGCAGCCACG
GAACAGCTCACCGTGCTGCTGGGCTTGAGGCCCAACCCTGGACTGCGGCTGCCTGGGCGCTATGAGGTCC
GGGCAGAGGTGGGCAATGGCGTGTCCAGGCACAACCTCTCCTGCAGCTTTGACGTGGTCTCCCCAGTGGC
TGGGCTGCGGGTCATCTACCCTGCCCCCCGCGACGGCCGCCTCTACGTGCCCACCAACGGCTCAGCCTTG
GTGCTCCAGGTGGACTCTGGTGCCAACGCCACGGCCACGGCTCGCTGGCCTGGGGGCAGTGTCAGCGCCC
GCTTTGAGAATGTCTGCCCTGCCCTGGTGGCCACCTTCGTGCCCGGCTGCCCCTGGGAGACCAACGATAC
CCTGTTCTCAGTGGTAGCACTGCCGTGGCTCAGTGAGGGGGAGCACGTGGTGGACGTGGTGGTGGAAAAC
AGCGCCAGCCGGGCCAACCTCAGCCTGCGGGTGACGGCGGAGGAGCCCATCTGTGGCCTCCGCGCCACGC
CCAGCCCCGAGGCCCGTGTACTGCAGGGAGTCCTAGTGAGGTACAGCCCCGTGGTGGAGGCCGGCTCGGA
CATGGTCTTCCGGTGGACCATCAACGACAAGCAGTCCCTGACCTTCCAGAACGTGGTCTTCAATGTCATT
TATCAGAGCGCGGCGGTCTTCAAGCTCTCACTGACGGCCCCCAACCACGTGAGCAACGTCACCGTGAACT
ACAACGTAACCGTGGAGCGGATGAACAGGATGCAGGGTCTGCAGGTCTCCACAGTGCCGGCCGTGCTGTC
CCCCAATGCCACGCTGGCACTGACGGCGGGCGTGCTGGTGGACTCGGCCGTGGAGGTGGCCTTCCTGTGG
ACCTTTGGGGATGGGGAGCAGGCCCTCCACCAGTTCCAGCCTCCGTACAACGAGTCCTTCCCGGTTCCAG
ACCCCTCGGTGGCCCAGGTGCTGGTGGAGCACAATGTCATGCACACCTACGCTGCCCCAGGTGAGTACCT
CCTGACCGTGCTGGCATCTAATGCCTTCGAGAACCTGACGCAGCAGGTGCCTGTGAGCGTGCGCGCCTCC
CTGCCCTCCGTGGCTGTGGGTGTGAGTGACGGCGTCCTGGTGGCCGGCCGGCCCGTCACCTTCTACCCGC
ACCCGCTGCCCTCGCCTGGGGGTGTTCTTTACACGTGGGACTTCGGGGACGGCTCCCCTGTCCTGACCCA
GAGCCAGCCGGCTGCCAACCACACCTATGCCTCGAGGGGCACCTACCACGTGCGCCTGGAGGTCAACAAC
ACGGTGAGCGGTGCGGCGGCCCAGGCGGATGTGCGCGTCTTTGAGGAGCTCCGCGGACTCAGCGTGGACA
TGAGCCTGGCCGTGGAGCAGGGCGCCCCCGTGGTGGTCAGCGCCGCGGTGCAGACGGGCGACAACATCAC
GTGGACCTTCGACATGGGGGACGGCACCGTGCTGTCGGGCCCGGAGGCAACAGTGGAGCATGTGTACCTG
CGGGCACAGAACTGCACAGTGACCGTGGGTGCGGCCAGCCCCGCCGGCCACCTGGCCCGGAGCCTGCACG
TGCTGGTCTTCGTCCTGGAGGTGCTGCGCGTTGAACCCGCCGCCTGCATCCCCACGCAGCCTGACGCGCG
GCTCACGGCCTACGTCACCGGGAACCCGGCCCACTACCTCTTCGACTGGACCTTCGGGGATGGCTCCTCC
AACACGACCGTGCGGGGGTGCCCGACGGTGACACACAACTTCACGCGGAGCGGCACGTTCCCCCTGGCGC
TGGTGCTGTCCAGCCGCGTGAACAGGGCGCATTACTTCACCAGCATCTGCGTGGAGCCAGAGGTGGGCAA
CGTCACCCTGCAGCCAGAGAGGCAGTTTGTGCAGCTCGGGGACGAGGCCTGGCTGGTGGCATGTGCCTGG
CCCCCGTTCCCCTACCGCTACACCTGGGACTTTGGCACCGAGGAAGCCGCCCCCACCCGTGCCAGGGGCC
CTGAGGTGACGTTCATCTACCGAGACCCAGGCTCCTATCTTGTGACAGTCACCGCGTCCAACAACATCTC
TGCTGCCAATGACTCAGCCCTGGTGGAGGTGCAGGAGCCCGTGCTGGTCACCAGCATCAAGGTCAATGGC
TCCCTTGGGCTGGAGCTGCAGCAGCCGTACCTGTTCTCTGCTGTGGGCCGTGGGCGCCCCGCCAGCTACC
TGTGGGATCTGGGGGACGGTGGGTGGCTCGAGGGTCCGGAGGTCACCCACGCTTACAACAGCACAGGTGA
CTTCACCGTTAGGGTGGCCGGCTGGAATGAGGTGAGCCGCAGCGAGGCCTGGCTCAATGTGACGGTGAAG
CGGCGCGTGCGGGGGCTCGTCGTCAATGCAAGCCGCACGGTGGTGCCCCTGAATGGGAGCGTGAGCTTCA
GCACGTCGCTGGAGGCCGGCAGTGATGTGCGCTATTCCTGGGTGCTCTGTGACCGCTGCACGCCCATCCC
TGGGGGTCCTACCATCTCTTACACCTTCCGCTCCGTGGGCACCTTCAATATCATCGTCACGGCTGAGAAC
GAGGTGGGCTCCGCCCAGGACAGCATCTTCGTCTATGTCCTGCAGCTCATAGAGGGGCTGCAGGTGGTGG
GCGGTGGCCGCTACTTCCCCACCAACCACACGGTACAGCTGCAGGCCGTGGTTAGGGATGGCACCAACGT
CTCCTACAGCTGGACTGCCTGGAGGGACAGGGGCCCGGCCCTGGCCGGCAGCGGCAAAGGCTTCTCGCTC
ACCGTGCTCGAGGCCGGCACCTACCATGTGCAGCTGCGGGCCACCAACATGCTGGGCAGCGCCTGGGCCG
ACTGCACCATGGACTTCGTGGAGCCTGTGGGGTGGCTGATGGTGGCCGCCTCCCCGAACCCAGCTGCCGT
CAACACAAGCGTCACCCTCAGTGCCGAGCTGGCTGGTGGCAGTGGTGTCGTATACACTTGGTCCTTGGAG
GAGGGGCTGAGCTGGGAGACCTCCGAGCCATTTACCACCCATAGCTTCCCCACACCCGGCCTGCACTTGG
TCACCATGACGGCAGGGAACCCGCTGGGCTCAGCCAACGCCACCGTGGAAGTGGATGTGCAGGTGCCTGT
GAGTGGCCTCAGCATCAGGGCCAGCGAGCCCGGAGGCAGCTTCGTGGCGGCCGGGTCCTCTGTGCCCTTT
TGGGGGCAGCTGGCCACGGGCACCAATGTGAGCTGGTGCTGGGCTGTGCCCGGCGGCAGCAGCAAGCGTG
GCCCTCATGTCACCATGGTCTTCCCGGATGCTGGCACCTTCTCCATCCGGCTCAATGCCTCCAACGCAGT
CAGCTGGGTCTCAGCCACGTACAACCTCACGGCGGAGGAGCCCATCGTGGGCCTGGTGCTGTGGGCCAGC
AGCAAGGTGGTGGCGCCCGGGCAGCTGGTCCATTTTCAGATCCTGCTGGCTGCCGGCTCAGCTGTCACCT
TCCGCCTGCAGGTCGGCGGGGCCAACCCCGAGGTGCTCCCCGGGCCCCGTTTCTCCCACAGCTTCCCCCG
CGTCGGAGACCACGTGGTGAGCGTGCGGGGCAAAAACCACGTGAGCTGGGCCCAGGCGCAGGTGCGCATC
GTGGTGCTGGAGGCCGTGAGTGGGCTGCAGGTGCCCAACTGCTGCGAGCCTGGCATCGCCACGGGCACTG
AGAGGAACTTCACAGCCCGCGTGCAGCGCGGCTCTCGGGTCGCCTACGCCTGGTACTTCTCGCTGCAGAA
GGTCCAGGGCGACTCGCTGGTCATCCTGTCGGGCCGCGACGTCACCTACACGCCCGTGGCCGCGGGGCTG
TTGGAGATCCAGGTGCGCGCCTTCAACGCCCTGGGCAGTGAGAACCGCACGCTGGTGCTGGAGGTTCAGG
ACGCCGTCCAGTATGTGGCCCTGCAGAGCGGCCCCTGCTTCACCAACCGCTCGGCGCAGTTTGAGGCCGC
CACCAGCCCCAGCCCCCGGCGTGTGGCCTACCACTGGGACTTTGGGGATGGGTCGCCAGGGCAGGACACA
GATGAGCCCAGGGCCGAGCACTCCTACCTGAGGCCTGGGGACTACCGCGTGCAGGTGAACGCCTCCAACC
TGGTGAGCTTCTTCGTGGCGCAGGCCACGGTGACCGTCCAGGTGCTGGCCTGCCGGGAGCCGGAGGTGGA
CGTGGTCCTGCCCCTGCAGGTGCTGATGCGGCGATCACAGCGCAACTACTTGGAGGCCCACGTTGACCTG
CGCGACTGCGTCACCTACCAGACTGAGTACCGCTGGGAGGTGTATCGCACCGCCAGCTGCCAGCGGCCGG
GGCGCCCAGCGCGTGTGGCCCTGCCCGGCGTGGACGTGAGCCGGCCTCGGCTGGTGCTGCCGCGGCTGGC
GCTGCCTGTGGGGCACTACTGCTTTGTGTTTGTCGTGTCATTTGGGGACACGCCACTGACACAGAGCATC
CAGGCCAATGTGACGGTGGCCCCCGAGCGCCTGGTGCCCATCATTGAGGGTGGCTCATACCGCGTGTGGT
CAGACACACGGGACCTGGTGCTGGATGGGAGCGAGTCCTACGACCCCAACCTGGAGGACGGCGACCAGAC
GCCGCTCAGTTTCCACTGGGCCTGTGTGGCTTCGACACAGAGGGAGGCTGGCGGGTGTGCGCTGAACTTT
GGGCCCCGCGGGAGCAGCACGGTCACCATTCCACGGGAGCGGCTGGCGGCTGGCGTGGAGTACACCTTCA
GCCTGACCGTGTGGAAGGCCGGCCGCAAGGAGGAGGCCACCAACCAGACGGTGCTGATCCGGAGTGGCCG
GGTGCCCATTGTGTCCTTGGAGTGTGTGTCCTGCAAGGCACAGGCCGTGTACGAAGTGAGCCGCAGCTCC
TACGTGTACTTGGAGGGCCGCTGCCTCAATTGCAGCAGCGGCTCCAAGCGAGGGCGGTGGGCTGCACGTA
CGTTCAGCAACAAGACGCTGGTGCTGGATGAGACCACCACATCCACGGGCAGTGCAGGCATGCGACTGGT
GCTGCGGCGGGGCGTGCTGCGGGACGGCGAGGGATACACCTTCACGCTCACGGTGCTGGGCCGCTCTGGC
GAGGAGGAGGGCTGCGCCTCCATCCGCCTGTCCCCCAACCGCCCGCCGCTGGGGGGCTCTTGCCGCCTCT
TCCCACTGGGCGCTGTGCACGCCCTCACCACCAAGGTGCACTTCGAATGCACGGGCTGGCATGACGCGGA
GGATGCTGGCGCCCCGCTGGTGTACGCCCTGCTGCTGCGGCGCTGTCGCCAGGGCCACTGCGAGGAGTTC
TGTGTCTACAAGGGCAGCCTCTCCAGCTACGGAGCCGTGCTGCCCCCGGGTTTCAGGCCACACTTCGAGG
TGGGCCTGGCCGTGGTGGTGCAGGACCAGCTGGGAGCCGCTGTGGTCGCCCTCAACAGGTCTTTGGCCAT
CACCCTCCCAGAGCCCAACGGCAGCGCAACGGGGCTCACAGTCTGGCTGCACGGGCTCACCGCTAGTGTG
CTCCCAGGGCTGCTGCGGCAGGCCGATCCCCAGCACGTCATCGAGTACTCGTTGGCCCTGGTCACCGTGC
TGAACGAGTACGAGCGGGCCCTGGACGTGGCGGCAGAGCCCAAGCACGAGCGGCAGCACCGAGCCCAGAT
ACGCAAGAACATCACGGAGACTCTGGTGTCCCTGAGGGTCCACACTGTGGATGACATCCAGCAGATCGCT
GCTGCGCTGGCCCAGTGCATGGGGCCCAGCAGGGAGCTCGTATGCCGCTCGTGCCTGAAGCAGACGCTGC
ACAAGCTGGAGGCCATGATGCTCATCCTGCAGGCAGAGACCACCGCGGGCACCGTGACGCCCACCGCCAT
CGGAGACAGCATCCTCAACATCACAGGAGACCTCATCCACCTGGCCAGCTCGGACGTGCGGGCACCACAG
CCCTCAGAGCTGGGAGCCGAGTCACCATCTCGGATGGTGGCGTCCCAGGCCTACAACCTGACCTCTGCCC
TCATGCGCATCCTCATGCGCTCCCGCGTGCTCAACGAGGAGCCCCTGACGCTGGCGGGCGAGGAGATCGT
GGCCCAGGGCAAGCGCTCGGACCCGCGGAGCCTGCTGTGCTATGGCGGCGCCCCAGGGCCTGGCTGCCAC
TTCTCCATCCCCGAGGCTTTCAGCGGGGCCCTGGCCAACCTCAGTGACGTGGTGCAGCTCATCTTTCTGG
TGGACTCCAATCCCTTTCCCTTTGGCTATATCAGCAACTACACCGTCTCCACCAAGGTGGCCTCGATGGC
ATTCCAGACACAGGCCGGCGCCCAGATCCCCATCGAGCGGCTGGCCTCAGAGCGCGCCATCACCGTGAAG
GTGCCCAACAACTCGGACTGGGCTGCCCGGGGCCACCGCAGCTCCGCCAACTCCGCCAACTCCGTTGTGG
TCCAGCCCCAGGCCTCCGTCGGTGCTGTGGTCACCCTGGACAGCAGCAACCCTGCGGCCGGGCTGCATCT
GCAGCTCAACTATACGCTGCTGGACGGCCACTACCTGTCTGAGGAACCTGAGCCCTACCTGGCAGTCTAC
CTACACTCGGAGCCCCGGCCCAATGAGCACAACTGCTCGGCTAGCAGGAGGATCCGCCCAGAGTCACTCC
AGGGTGCTGACCACCGGCCCTACACCTTCTTCATTTCCCCGGGGAGCAGAGACCCAGCGGGGAGTTACCA
TCTGAACCTCTCCAGCCACTTCCGCTGGTCGGCGCTGCAGGTGTCCGTGGGCCTGTACACGTCCCTGTGC
CAGTACTTCAGCGAGGAGGACATGGTGTGGCGGACAGAGGGGCTGCTGCCCCTGGAGGAGACCTCGCCCC
GCCAGGCCGTCTGCCTCACCCGCCACCTCACCGCCTTCGGCGCCAGCCTCTTCGTGCCCCCAAGCCATGT
CCGCTTTGTGTTTCCTGAGCCGACAGCGGATGTAAACTACATCGTCATGCTGACATGTGCTGTGTGCCTG
GTGACCTACATGGTCATGGCCGCCATCCTGCACAAGCTGGACCAGTTGGATGCCAGCCGGGGCCGCGCCA
TCCCTTTCTGTGGGCAGCGGGGCCGCTTCAAGTACGAGATCCTCGTCAAGACAGGCTGGGGCCGGGGCTC
AGGTACCACGGCCCACGTGGGCATCATGCTGTATGGGGTGGACAGCCGGAGCGGCCACCGGCACCTGGAC
GGCGACAGAGCCTTCCACCGCAACAGCCTGGACATCTTCCGGATCGCCACCCCGCACAGCCTGGGTAGCG
TGTGGAAGATCCGAGTGTGGCACGACAACAAAGGGCTCAGCCCTGCCTGGTTCCTGCAGCACGTCATCGT
CAGGGACCTGCAGACGGCACGCAGCGCCTTCTTCCTGGTCAATGACTGGCTTTCGGTGGAGACGGAGGCC
AACGGGGGCCTGGTGGAGAAGGAGGTGCTGGCCGCGAGCGACGCAGCCCTTTTGCGCTTCCGGCGCCTGC
TGGTGGCTGAGCTGCAGCGTGGCTTCTTTGACAAGCACATCTGGCTCTCCATATGGGACCGGCCGCCTCG
TAGCCGTTTCACTCGCATCCAGAGGGCCACCTGCTGCGTTCTCCTCATCTGCCTCTTCCTGGGCGCCAAC
GCCGTGTGGTACGGGGCTGTTGGCGACTCTGCCTACAGCACGGGGCATGTGTCCAGGCTGAGCCCGCTGA
GCGTCGACACAGTCGCTGTTGGCCTGGTGTCCAGCGTGGTTGTCTATCCCGTCTACCTGGCCATCCTTTT
TCTCTTCCGGATGTCCCGGAGCAAGGTGGCTGGGAGCCCGAGCCCCACACCTGCCGGGCAGCAGGTGCTG
GACATCGACAGCTGCCTGGACTCGTCCGTGCTGGACAGCTCCTTCCTCACGTTCTCAGGCCTCCACGCTG
AGGCCTTTGTTGGACAGATGAAGAGTGACTTGTTTCTGGATGATTCTAAGAGTCTGGTGTGCTGGCCCTC
CGGCGAGGGAACGCTCAGTTGGCCGGACCTGCTCAGTGACCCGTCCATTGTGGGTAGCAATCTGCGGCAG
CTGGCACGGGGCCAGGCGGGCCATGGGCTGGGCCCAGAGGAGGACGGCTTCTCCCTGGCCAGCCCCTACT
CGCCTGCCAAATCCTTCTCAGCATCAGATGAAGACCTGATCCAGCAGGTCCTTGCCGAGGGGGTCAGCAG
CCCAGCCCCTACCCAAGACACCCACATGGAAACGGACCTGCTCAGCAGCCTGTCCAGCACTCCTGGGGAG
AAGACAGAGACGCTGGCGCTGCAGAGGCTGGGGGAGCTGGGGCCACCCAGCCCAGGCCTGAACTGGGAAC
AGCCCCAGGCAGCGAGGCTGTCCAGGACAGGACTGGTGGAGGGTCTGCGGAAGCGCCTGCTGCCGGCCTG
GTGTGCCTCCCTGGCCCACGGGCTCAGCCTGCTCCTGGTGGCTGTGGCTGTGGCTGTCTCAGGGTGGGTG
GGTGCGAGCTTCCCCCCGGGCGTGAGTGTTGCGTGGCTCCTGTCCAGCAGCGCCAGCTTCCTGGCCTCAT
TCCTCGGCTGGGAGCCACTGAAGGTCTTGCTGGAAGCCCTGTACTTCTCACTGGTGGCCAAGCGGCTGCA
CCCGGATGAAGATGACACCCTGGTAGAGAGCCCGGCTGTGACGCCTGTGAGCGCACGTGTGCCCCGCGTA
CGGCCACCCCACGGCTTTGCACTCTTCCTGGCCAAGGAAGAAGCCCGCAAGGTCAAGAGGCTACATGGCA
TGCTGCGGAGCCTCCTGGTGTACATGCTTTTTCTGCTGGTGACCCTGCTGGCCAGCTATGGGGATGCCTC
ATGCCATGGGCACGCCTACCGTCTGCAAAGCGCCATCAAGCAGGAGCTGCACAGCCGGGCCTTCCTGGCC
ATCACGCGGTCTGAGGAGCTCTGGCCATGGATGGCCCACGTGCTGCTGCCCTACGTCCACGGGAACCAGT
CCAGCCCAGAGCTGGGGCCCCCACGGCTGCGGCAGGTGCGGCTGCAGGAAGCACTCTACCCAGACCCTCC
CGGCCCCAGGGTCCACACGTGCTCGGCCGCAGGAGGCTTCAGCACCAGCGATTACGACGTTGGCTGGGAG
AGTCCTCACAATGGCTCGGGGACGTGGGCCTATTCAGCGCCGGATCTGCTGGGGGCATGGTCCTGGGGCT
CCTGTGCCGTGTATGACAGCGGGGGCTACGTGCAGGAGCTGGGCCTGAGCCTGGAGGAGAGCCGCGACCG
GCTGCGCTTCCTGCAGCTGCACAACTGGCTGGACAACAGGAGCCGCGCTGTGTTCCTGGAGCTCACGCGC
TACAGCCCGGCCGTGGGGCTGCACGCCGCCGTCACGCTGCGCCTCGAGTTCCCGGCGGCCGGCCGCGCCC
TGGCCGCCCTCAGCGTCCGCCCCTTTGCGCTGCGCCGCCTCAGCGCGGGCCTCTCGCTGCCTCTGCTCAC
CTCGGTGTGCCTGCTGCTGTTCGCCGTGCACTTCGCCGTGGCCGAGGCCCGTACTTGGCACAGGGAAGGG
CGCTGGCGCGTGCTGCGGCTCGGAGCCTGGGCGCGGTGGCTGCTGGTGGCGCTGACGGCGGCCACGGCAC
TGGTACGCCTCGCCCAGCTGGGTGCCGCTGACCGCCAGTGGACCCGTTTCGTGCGCGGCCGCCCGCGCCG
CTTCACTAGCTTCGACCAGGTGGCGCAGCTGAGCTCCGCAGCCCGTGGCCTGGCGGCCTCGCTGCTCTTC
CTGCTTTTGGTCAAGGCTGCCCAGCAGCTACGCTTCGTGCGCCAGTGGTCCGTCTTTGGCAAGACATTAT
GCCGAGCTCTGCCAGAGCTCCTGGGGGTCACCTTGGGCCTGGTGGTGCTCGGGGTAGCCTACGCCCAGCT
GGCCATCCTGCTCGTGTCTTCCTGTGTGGACTCCCTCTGGAGCGTGGCCCAGGCCCTGTTGGTGCTGTGC
CCTGGGACTGGGCTCTCTACCCTGTGTCCTGCCGAGTCCTGGCACCTGTCACCCCTGCTGTGTGTGGGGC
TCTGGGCACTGCGGCTGTGGGGCGCCCTACGGCTGGGGGCTGTTATTCTCCGCTGGCGCTACCACGCCTT
GCGTGGAGAGCTGTACCGGCCGGCCTGGGAGCCCCAGGACTACGAGATGGTGGAGTTGTTCCTGCGCAGG
CTGCGCCTCTGGATGGGCCTCAGCAAGGTCAAGGAGTTCCGCCACAAAGTCCGCTTTGAAGGGATGGAGC
CGCTGCCCTCTCGCTCCTCCAGGGGCTCCAAGGTATCCCCGGATGTGCCCCCACCCAGCGCTGGCTCCGA
TGCCTCGCACCCCTCCACCTCCTCCAGCCAGCTGGATGGGCTGAGCGTGAGCCTGGGCCGGCTGGGGACA
AGGTGTGAGCCTGAGCCCTCCCGCCTCCAAGCCGTGTTCGAGGCCCTGCTCACCCAGTTTGACCGACTCA
ACCAGGCCACAGAGGACGTCTACCAGCTGGAGCAGCAGCTGCACAGCCTGCAAGGCCGCAGGAGCAGCCG
GGCGCCCGCCGGATCTTCCCGTGGCCCATCCCCGGGCCTGCGGCCAGCACTGCCCAGCCGCCTTGCCCGG
GCCAGTCGGGGTGTGGACCTGGCCACTGGCCCCAGCAGGACACCCCTTCGGGCCAAGAACAAGGTCCACC
CCAGCAGCACTGACTACAAGGACGACGATGACAAGTGATCAGGTAGCTTATCGATACCGTCGACCCGGGC
GGCCGCCGCTTCGAGCAGACATGATAAGATACATTGATGAGTTTGGACAAACCACAACTAGAATGCAGTG
AAAAAAATGCTTTATTTGTGAAATTTGTGATGCTATTGCTTTATTTGTAACCATTATAAGCTGCAATAAA
CAAGTTAACAACAACAATTGCATTCATTTTATGTTTCAGGTTCAGGGGGAGATGTGGGAGGTTTTTTAAA
GCAAGTAAAACCTCTACAAATGTGGTAAAATCGATAAGGATCAATTGCCTTTTTTTTTAATTTTTATTTT
ATTTTATTTTTGAGATGGCCAGATCCGGGCTGGCGTAATAGCGAAGAGGCCCGCACCGATCGCCCTTCCC
AACAGTTGCGCAGCCTGAATGGCGAATGG
[124 nt withheld, positions 17180-17303]
C
[91 nt withheld, positions 17305-17395]
A
[49 nt withheld, positions 17397-17445]
CCTTTGACGTTGGAGTCCACGTTCTTT
[37 nt withheld, positions 17473-17509]
ACCCTATCTCGGTCTATTCTTTTGATTTATAAGGGATTTTGCCGATTTCGGCCTATTGGTTAAAAAATGA
GCTGATTTAACAAAAATTTAACGCGAATTTTAACAAAATATTAACGCTTACAATTTCCTGATGCGGTATT
TTCTCCTTACGCATCTGTGCGGTATTTCACACCGCATATGGTGCACTCTCAGTACAATCTGCTCTGATGC
CGCATAGTTAAGCCAGCCCCGACACCCGCCAACACCCGCTGACGCGCCCTGACGGGCTTGTCTGCTCCCG
GCATCCGCTTACAGACAAGCTGTGACCGTCTCCGGGAGCTGCATGTGTCAGAGGTTTTCACCGTCATCAC
CGAAACGCGCGAG
Features (pLannotate 1.2.2; 17 found; start..end, strand, type, name):
     95..199     +  promoter       AmpR promoter: bla
    200..1060    +  CDS            AmpR: β-lactamase; bla; confers resistance to ampicillin, carbenicillin, and related antibiotics
   1231..1819    +  rep_origin     ori: high-copy-number ColE1/pMB1/pBR322/pUC origin of replication
   2056..2433    +  enhancer       CMV enhancer: human cytomegalovirus immediate early enhancer
   2435..2634    +  promoter       CMV promoter: human cytomegalovirus (CMV) immediate early promoter
   2773..2905    +  intron         chimeric intron: chimera between introns from human β-globin and immunoglobulin heavy chain genes
   2950..2968    +  promoter       T7 promoter: promoter for bacteriophage T7 RNA polymerase
   2999..3571    +  intron         β-globin intron: intron from rabbit β-globin gene
   3836..16741   +  CDS            PKD1: PKD1_HUMAN - Experimental evidence at protein level: Swiss-Prot protein existence level 1. Component of a heteromeric calcium-permeable ion channel formed by PKD1 and PKD2 that is activated by interaction between PKD1 and a Wnt family member, such as WNT3A and WNT9B (PubMed:27214281). Both PKD1 and PKD2 are required for channel activity (PubMed:27214281). Involved in renal tubulogenesis (PubMed:12482949). Involved in fluid- flow mechanosensation by the primary cilium in renal epithelium (By similarity). Acts as a regulator of cilium length, together with PKD2 (By similarity). The dynamic contr
  16745..16765   +  CDS            FLAG (fragment): FLAG® epitope tag, followed by an enterokinase cleavage site
  16775..16795   +  misc_feature   MCS (fragment): pBluescript multiple cloning site
  16825..16946   -  polyA_signal   SV40 poly(A) signal: SV40 polyadenylation signal
  16969..17037   -  CDS            large T antigen (fragment): large T antigen from SV40 (simian virus 40)
  17109..17176   +  CDS            lacZα (fragment): LacZα fragment of β-galactosidase; lacZ fragment
  17180..17608   +  rep_origin     f1 ori (sequence partly withheld): f1 bacteriophage origin of replication; arrow indicates direction of (+) strand synthesis
  17636..17735   -  misc_feature   bom (fragment): basis of mobility region from pBR322
  17837..17872   -  CDS            rop (fragment): Rop protein, which maintains plasmids at low copy number; rop
