[The description below was written by a language model from this plasmid's Addgene catalogue record and pLannotate feature annotations shown in this document.]
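Description:
PKD1-F (pCI-PKD1-Flag) is a mammalian expression plasmid built on a modified version of the Promega pCI backbone and carrying the full-length human PKD1 cDNA, which encodes polycystin-1, the protein mutated in autosomal dominant polycystic kidney disease type I. The sequenced construct is about 17.9 kb, of which roughly 13 kb is insert. It is propagated in E. coli as a high-copy plasmid through a ColE1/pUC-type origin with ampicillin selection (β-lactamase under its own promoter). An f1 origin is also present. There is no mammalian selectable marker, so the plasmid is suited to transient transfection unless a separate marker is co-introduced.

Expression is driven by the human CMV immediate-early enhancer and promoter, followed by the pCI chimeric β-globin/immunoglobulin intron, a T7 promoter, and an additional rabbit β-globin intron, which is presumably part of the backbone modification. Such introns generally improve processing and accumulation of the transcript. The PKD1 open reading frame is fused at its C terminus to a FLAG epitope for detection or immunoprecipitation. An SV40 polyadenylation signal lies downstream, although the automated annotation places it on the reverse strand. Short fragments of lacZα, SV40 large T antigen, bom and rop are annotated and appear to be backbone remnants.

The insert is described as wild-type, but the depositor notes a T3206C change that converts a serine to a proline. This change is not believed to be pathogenic, and the cDNA behaves as functional in several assays, though it differs from the database reference sequence. The associated work examined co-assembly of polycystin-1 and polycystin-2 into cation-permeable channels, so the plasmid is typically used to express tagged polycystin-1 in cultured mammalian cells for functional and interaction studies.
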