Addgene plasmid #21369: PKD1-F (pCI-PKD1-Flag)
Depositing lab: Gregory Germino. Publication: Co-assembly of polycystin-1 and -2 produces unique cation-permeable currents. Hanaoka K, Qian F, Boletta A, Bhunia AK, Piontek K, Tsiokas L, Sukhatme VP, Guggino WB, Germino GG. Nature. . 408(6815):990-4. 10.1038/35050128 PubMed 11140688.
Backbone
  Vector backbone: pCI (modified)
  Backbone manufacturer: Promega
  Backbone size w/o insert (bp): 4713
  Vector type: Mammalian Expression
  Selectable markers: none
Growth in bacteria
  Bacterial resistance: Ampicillin, 100 μg/mL
  Growth temperature: 37°C
  Growth strain: DH5alpha
  Growth instructions: DH5a in dYT at 37oC
  Copy number: High Copy
Gene/Insert
  Gene/Insert name: autosomal dominant polycystic kidney disease type I (alt name: PKD1 wild-type)
  Species: H. sapiens (human)
  Insert size (bp): 13117
  Mutation: wild-type sequence*
  GenBank ID: L33243
  Entrez Gene: PKD1 (a.k.a. PBP, PC1, Pc-1, TRPP1)
  Tag / fusion protein: FLAG (C terminal on insert)
  Cloning method: Restriction Enzyme; 5′ cloning site EcoRI (not destroyed); 3′ cloning site SalI (destroyed during cloning)
  Sequencing primers: 5′ T7; 3′ n/a
Terms and licenses: Academic/Nonprofit Terms; Industry Terms: Not Available to Industry
Depositor comments: *Note that the PKD in this plasmid does have a T3206C, which changes a serine to a proline. From the depositor: "As far as [we] know, this missense change is not pathologic and the cDNA including this change appears to be functional using several assays but it is not the standard PKD1 sequence in the database."
How to cite: PKD1-F (pCI-PKD1-Flag) was a gift from Gregory Germino (Addgene plasmid # 21369 ; http://n2t.net/addgene:21369 ; RRID:Addgene_21369)
