>Addgene plasmid #21369 | PKD1-F (pCI-PKD1-Flag) | addgene partial sequence | sequence record 141883 | CMV-F 5'-CGCAAATGGGCGGTAGGCGTG-3'
AACCGTCAGATCACTAGAAGCTTTATTGCGGTAGTTTATCACAGTTAAATTGCTAACGCAGTCAGTGCTT
CTGACACAACAGTCTCGAACTTAAGCTGCAGAAGTTGGTCGTGAGGCACTGGGCAGGTAAGTATCAAGGT
TACAAGACAGGTTTAAGGAGACCAATAGAAACTGGGCTTGTCGAGACAGAGAAGACTCTTGCGTTTCTGA
TAGGCACCTATTGGTCTTACTGACATCCACTTTGCCTTTCTCTCCACAGGTGTCCACTCCCAGTTCAATT
ACAGCTCTTAAGGCTAGAGTACTTAATACGACTCACTATAGGCTAGTCTGGATCGATCCTGAGAACTTCA
GGGTGAGTTTGGGGACCCTTGATTGTTCTTTCTTTTTCGCTATTGTAAAATTCATGTTATATGGAGGGGG
CAAAGTTTTCAGGGTGTTGTTTAGAATGGGAAGATGTCCCTTGTATCACCATGGACCCTCATGATAATTT
TGTTTCTTTCACTTTCTACTCTGTTGACAACCATTGTCTCCTCTTATTTTCTTTTCATTTTCTGTAACTT
TTTCGTTAAACTTTAGCTTGCATTTGTAACGAATTTTTAAATTCACTTTTGTTTATTTG
