>Addgene plasmid #21369 | PKD1-F (pCI-PKD1-Flag) | addgene partial sequence | sequence record 141884 | EBV-rev 5'-GTGGTTTGTCCAAACTCATC-3'
GGCGGCCGCCCGGGTCGACGGTATCGATAAGCTACCTGATCACTTGTCATCGTCGTCCTTGTAGTCAGTG
CTGCTGGGGTGGACCTTGTTCTTGGCCCGAAGGGGTGTCCTGCTGGGGCCAGTGGCCAGGTCCACACCCC
GACTGGCCCGGGCAAGGCGGCTGGGCAGTGCTGGCCGCAGGCCCGGGGATGGGCCACGGGAAGATCCGGC
GGGCGCCCGGCTGCTCCTGCGGCCTTGCAGGCTGTGCAGCTGCTGCTCCAGCTGGTAGACGTCCTCTGTG
GCCTGGTTGAGTCGGTCAAACTGGGTGAGCAGGGCCTCGAACACGGCTTGGAGGCGGGAGGGCTCAGGCT
CACACCTTGTCCCCAGCCGGCCCAGGCTCACGCTCAGCCCATCCAGCTGGCTGGAGGAGGTGGAGGGGTG
CGAGGCATCGGAGCCAGCGCTGGGTGGGGGCACATCCGGGGATACCTTGGAGCCCCTGGAGGAGCGAGAG
GGCAGCGGCTCCATCCCTTCAAAGCGGACTTTGTGGCGGAACTCCTTGACCTTGCTGAGGCCCATCCAGA
GGCGCAGCCTGCGCAGGAACAACTCCACCATCTCGTAGTCCTGGGGCTCCCAGGCCGGCCGGTACAGCTC
TCCACGCAAGGCGTGGTAGCGCCAGCGGAGAATAACAGCCCCCAG
