>Addgene plasmid #21369 | PKD1-F (pCI-PKD1-Flag) | addgene partial sequence | sequence record 142633 | hPKD1-F2 5'-GGCCCTACACCTTCTTCATTTC-3'
TTACCATCTGAACCTCTCCAGCCACTTCCGCTGGTCGGCGCTGCAGGTGTCCGTGGGCCTGTACACGTCC
CTGTGCCAGTACTTCAGCGAGGAGGACATGGTGTGGCGGACAGAGGGGCTGCTGCCCCTGGAGGAGACCT
CGCCCCGCCAGGCCGTCTGCCTCACCCGCCACCTCACCGCCTTCGGCGCCAGCCTCTTCGTGCCCCCAAG
CCATGTCCGCTTTGTGTTTCCTGAGCCGACAGCGGATGTAAACTACATCGTCATGCTGACATGTGCTGTG
TGCCTGGTGACCTACATGGTCATGGCCGCCATCCTGCACAAGCTGGACCAGTTGGATGCCAGCCGGGGCC
GCGCCATCCCTTTCTGTGGGCAGCGGGGCCGCTTCAAGTACGAGATCCTCGTCAAGACAGGCTGGGGCCG
GGGCTCAGGTACCACGGCCCACGTGGGCATCATGCTGTATGGGGTGGACAGCCGGAGCGGCCACCGGCAC
CTGGACGGCGACAGAGCCTTCCACCGCAACAGCCTGGACATCTTCCGGATCGCCACCCCGCACAGCCTGG
GTAGCGTGTGGAAGATCCGAGTGTGGCACGACAACAAAGGGCTCAGCCCTGCCTGGTTCCTGCAGCACGT
CATCGTCAGGGACCTGCAGACGGCACGCAGCGCCTTCTTCCTGGTCAATGACTGGCTTTCGGTGGAGACG
GAGGCCAACGGGGGCCTGGTGGAGAAGGAGGTGCTGGCCGCGAGCGACGCAGCCCTTTTGCGCTTCCGGC
GCCTGCTGGTGGCTGAGCTGCAGCGTGGCTTCTTTGACAAGCACATCTGGCTCTCCATATGGGACCGGCC
GCCTCGTAGCCGTTTCACTCGCATCCAGAGGGCCACCTGCTGCGTTCTCCTCATCTGCCTCTTCCTGGGC
GCCAACGCCGTGTGGTACGGGGCTGTTGGCGACTCTGCCTACAGCACGGGGCATG
