>Addgene plasmid #21369 | PKD1-F (pCI-PKD1-Flag) | addgene partial sequence | sequence record 142635 | hPKD1-R 5'-ggcagctgaaaaggacactg-3'
GCAGGCGACATACTCCTCACCACAGCCACTGTCCAGCAAGGGGATGCCAAGCAGAGGCTGGCCAGCCAGG
GAGCCAGGCCCAGCACACGTGGCTGCCTCGGGCTGCACCACCCGCACCTGCTGCTCCTCCGCCCATCGCG
GCAGCCACGCCAGGCCACAGTCACACTCAAACGGGTTCCCACTCAGGTTTATTTCACTTAAATTAAATAA
ATTAGCAAATATTCCTTCTTCTAACGTAGAAATCTTGTTGTTGCTTATATCCAGCTCTGCCAGCGCCGAG
AGGTTCGCCAGGAGCCCAACGTCCAGCGCCCGGAGCAGGTTGTGGGAGACGTCTAGCGCTGTGGCGTCCG
CGGGGATGCGCAGCGCGGGACCGAGCGTCCGCAGCCCGCGGCCCGAGCAGTTGACGCGGCAGGCGGCGCC
GGGCGCTGGGCCGCAGAGGCAGGGGGGCTCGCAGGGCC
